Addgene plasmid #51268: pCAG-Co-InCreC
Purpose: The C-terminal component of the Co-InCre system, expresses the C-gp41-1-C-Cre fusion that generates functional Cre by protein trans-splicing upon reacting with Co-InCreN
Depositing lab: Pawel Pelczar. Depositing organization: University of Zurich. Publication: Binary recombinase systems for high-resolution conditional mutagenesis. Hermann M, Stillhard P, Wildner H, Seruggia D, Kapp V, Sanchez-Iranzo H, Mercader N, Montoliu L, Zeilhofer HU, Pelczar P. Nucleic Acids Res. 2014 Jan 9. 10.1093/nar/gkt1361 PubMed 24413561.
Backbone
  Vector backbone: pDIRECT
  Backbone manufacturer: CLONTECH
  Backbone size w/o insert (bp): 4814
  Vector type: Mammalian Expression
Growth in bacteria
  Bacterial resistance: Ampicillin, 100 μg/mL
  Growth temperature: 37°C
  Growth strain: DH5alpha
  Copy number: High Copy
Gene/Insert
  Gene/Insert name: Co-InCreC
  Promoter: CAG
  Cloning method: Restriction Enzyme; 5′ cloning site Esp3I (destroyed during cloning); 3′ cloning site Esp3I (destroyed during cloning)
  Sequencing primers: 5′ CATGCCTTCTTCTTTTTCCTAC; 3′ GGAAAGGACAGTGGGAGTGGC
Terms and licenses: Academic/Nonprofit Terms; Industry Terms: Not Available to Industry
Depositor comments: Please note that the complementary plasmid pCAG-Co-InCreN (www.addgene.org/51267) must be ordered with pCAG-Co-InCreC in order to successfully use the Co-InCre system as described in the associated publication.
How to cite: pCAG-Co-InCreC was a gift from Pawel Pelczar (Addgene plasmid # 51268 ; http://n2t.net/addgene:51268 ; RRID:Addgene_51268)
