[The description below was written by a language model from this plasmid's Addgene catalogue record and pLannotate feature annotations shown in this document.]
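Description:
pCAG-Co-InCreC is a mammalian expression plasmid built on the pDIRECT backbone that carries the C-terminal half of the Co-InCre split-recombinase system. It is maintained in E. coli as a high-copy plasmid through a ColE1/pUC-type origin and selected with ampicillin via the β-lactamase gene under its own promoter. An f1 origin is also present, along with residual backbone elements that play no evident role in the payload: fragments of lacZα and lacI, the lac promoter/operator with its CAP binding site, and a short remnant of the SV40 promoter.

The expression cassette is driven by the CAG promoter, annotated here as its three parts: the CMV immediate-early enhancer, the chicken β-actin promoter and a chimeric β-actin/β-globin intron, which together give strong, broadly active transcription in mammalian cells. A T7 promoter sits just downstream and upstream of the coding region. The insert encodes a fusion of the C-terminal portion of the gp41-1 split intein to a C-terminal fragment of Cre recombinase. The feature table recognises only the partial Cre coding sequence, and the intein segment presumably lies in the unannotated stretch just before it. Transcripts terminate at a bovine growth hormone polyadenylation signal.

On its own this protein is not expected to provide functional Cre. When it is co-expressed with the complementary N-terminal component from pCAG-Co-InCreN, the two intein halves associate and carry out protein trans-splicing, joining the Cre fragments into a functional enzyme that recombines loxP sites. The two plasmids are therefore meant to be used as a pair, and the system was developed for high-resolution conditional mutagenesis in which recombination depends on both components being present.
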