Features (pLannotate 1.2.2; 16 found; start..end, strand, type, name):
     14..393     +  enhancer       CMV enhancer: human cytomegalovirus immediate early enhancer
    395..672     +  promoter       chicken β-actin promoter: No description available
    673..1681    +  intron         chimeric intron: chimera between introns from chicken β-actin and rabbit β-globin
   1694..1712    +  promoter       T7 promoter: promoter for bacteriophage T7 RNA polymerase
   1843..2694    +  CDS            cre (fragment): RECR_BPP1 - Experimental evidence at protein level: Swiss-Prot protein existence level 1. Catalyzes site-specific recombination between two 34-base- pair LOXP sites. Its role is to maintain the phage genome as a monomeric unit-copy plasmid in the lysogenic state. From Escherichia phage P1 (Bacteriophage P1).
   2744..2968    +  polyA_signal   bGH poly(A) signal: bovine growth hormone polyadenylation signal
   2972..2993    +  promoter       SV40 promoter (fragment): SV40 enhancer and early promoter
   3039..3193    +  CDS            lacZα (fragment): LacZα fragment of β-galactosidase; lacZ fragment
   3198..3626    +  rep_origin     f1 ori (sequence partly withheld): f1 bacteriophage origin of replication; arrow indicates direction of (+) strand synthesis
   3679..3783    +  promoter       AmpR promoter: bla
   3784..4644    +  CDS            AmpR: β-lactamase; bla; confers resistance to ampicillin, carbenicillin, and related antibiotics
   4815..5403    +  rep_origin     ori: high-copy-number ColE1/pMB1/pBR322/pUC origin of replication
   5586..5678    +  CDS            lacI (fragment): lac repressor; lacI; The lac repressor binds to the lac operator to inhibit transcription in E. coli. This inhibition can be relieved by adding lactose or isopropyl-β-D-thiogalactopyranoside (IPTG).
   5691..5712    +  protein_bind   CAP binding site: CAP binding activates transcription in the presence of cAMP. E. coli catabolite activator protein
   5727..5757    +  promoter       lac promoter: promoter for the E. coli lac operon
   5765..5781    +  protein_bind   lac operator: The lac repressor binds to the lac operator to inhibit transcription in E. coli. This inhibition can be relieved by adding lactose or isopropyl-β-D-thiogalactopyranoside (IPTG). lac repressor encoded by lacI
>Addgene plasmid #51268 | pCAG-Co-InCreC | depositor full sequence | sequence record 77879 | pCAG-Co-InCreC sequence 5811 bps
GCGCGCCGGATTCGACATTGATTATTGACTAGTTATTAATAGTAATCAATTACGGGGTCATTAGTTCATA
GCCCATATATGGAGTTCCGCGTTACATAACTTACGGTAAATGGCCCGCCTGGCTGACCGCCCAACGACCC
CCGCCCATTGACGTCAATAATGACGTATGTTCCCATAGTAACGCCAATAGGGACTTTCCATTGACGTCAA
TGGGTGGAGTATTTACGGTAAACTGCCCACTTGGCAGTACATCAAGTGTATCATATGCCAAGTACGCCCC
CTATTGACGTCAATGACGGTAAATGGCCCGCCTGGCATTATGCCCAGTACATGACCTTATGGGACTTTCC
TACTTGGCAGTACATCTACGTATTAGTCATCGCTATTACCATGGTCGAGGTGAGCCCCACGTTCTGCTTC
ACTCTCCCCATCTCCCCCCCCTCCCCACCCCCAATTTTGTATTTATTTATTTTTTAATTATTTTGTGCAG
CGATGGGGGCGGGGGGGGGGGGGGGGCGCGCGCCAGGCGGGGCGGGGCGGGGCGAGGGGCGGGGCGGGGC
GAGGCGGAGAGGTGCGGCGGCAGCCAATCAGAGCGGCGCGCTCCGAAAGTTTCCTTTTATGGCGAGGCGG
CGGCGGCGGCGGCCCTATAAAAAGCGAAGCGCGCGGCGGGCGGGAGTCGCTGCGTTGCCTTCGCCCCGTG
CCCCGCTCCGCGCCGCCTCGCGCCGCCCGCCCCGGCTCTGACTGACCGCGTTACTCCCACAGGTGAGCGG
GCGGGACGGCCCTTCTCCTCCGGGCTGTAATTAGCGCTTGGTTTAATGACGGCTCGTTTCTTTTCTGTGG
CTGCGTGAAAGCCTTAAAGGGCTCCGGGAGGGCCCTTTGTGCGGGGGGGAGCGGCTCGGGGGGTGCGTGC
GTGTGTGTGTGCGTGGGGAGCGCCGCGTGCGGCCCGCGCTGCCCGGCGGCTGTGAGCGCTGCGGGCGCGG
CGCGGGGCTTTGTGCGCTCCGCGTGTGCGCGAGGGGAGCGCGGCCGGGGGCGGTGCCCCGCGGTGCGGGG
GGGCTGCGAGGGGAACAAAGGCTGCGTGCGGGGTGTGTGCGTGGGGGGGTGAGCAGGGGGTGTGGGCGCG
GCGGTCGGGCTGTAACCCCCCCCTGCACCCCCCTCCCCGAGTTGCTGAGCACGGCCCGGCTTCGGGTGCG
GGGCTCCGTGCGGGGCGTGGCGCGGGGCTCGCCGTGCCGGGCGGGGGGTGGCGGCAGGTGGGGGTGCCGG
GCGGGGCGGGGCCGCCTCGGGCCGGGGAGGGCTCGGGGGAGGGGCGCGGCGGCCCCGGAGCGCCGGCGGC
TGTCGAGGCGCGGCGAGCCGCAGCCATTGCCTTTTATGGTAATCGTGCGAGAGGGCGCAGGGACTTCCTT
TGTCCCAAATCTGGCGGAGCCGAAATCTGGGAGGCGCCGCCGCACCCCCTCTAGCGGGCGCGGGCGAAGC
GGTGCGGCGCCGGCAGGAAGGAAATGGGCGGGGAGGGCCTTCGTGCGTCGCCGCGCCGCCGTCCCCTTCT
CCATCTCCAGCCTCGGGGCTGCCGCAGGGGGACGGCTGCCTTCGGGGGGGACGGGGCAGGGCGGGGTTCG
GCTTCTGGCGTGTGACCGGCGGCTCTAGAGCCTCTGCTAACCATGTTCATGCCTTCTTCTTTTTCCTACA
GATCCTTAATTAATAATACGACTCACTATAGGGGGTCGACCCGCCACCATGATGCTGAAGAAGATCCTGA
AGATCGAGGAGCTGGACGAGAGAGAGCTGATCGACATCGAGGTGAGCGGCAACCACCTGTTCTACGCCAA
CGACATCCTGACCCACAACAGCAACAGGAAATGGTTCCCTGCTGAACCTGAGGATGTGAGGGACTACCTC
CTGTACCTGCAAGCCAGAGGCCTGGCTGTGAAGACCATCCAACAGCACCTGGGCCAGCTCAACATGCTGC
ACAGGAGATCTGGCCTGCCTCGCCCTTCTGACTCCAATGCTGTGTCCCTGGTGATGAGGAGAATCAGAAA
GGAGAATGTGGATGCTGGGGAGAGAGCCAAGCAGGCCCTGGCCTTTGAACGCACTGACTTTGACCAAGTC
AGATCCCTGATGGAGAACTCTGACAGATGCCAGGACATCAGGAACCTGGCCTTCCTGGGCATTGCCTACA
ACACCCTGCTGCGCATTGCCGAAATTGCCAGAATCAGAGTGAAGGACATCTCCCGCACCGATGGTGGGAG
AATGCTGATCCACATTGGCAGGACCAAGACCCTGGTGTCCACAGCTGGTGTGGAGAAGGCCCTGTCCCTG
GGGGTTACCAAGCTGGTGGAGAGATGGATCTCTGTGTCTGGTGTGGCTGATGACCCCAACAACTACCTGT
TCTGCCGGGTCAGAAAGAATGGTGTGGCTGCCCCTTCTGCCACCTCCCAACTGTCCACCCGGGCCCTGGA
AGGGATCTTTGAGGCCACCCACCGCCTGATCTATGGTGCCAAGGATGACTCTGGGCAGAGATACCTGGCC
TGGTCTGGCCACTCTGCCAGAGTGGGTGCTGCCAGGGACATGGCCAGGGCTGGTGTGTCCATCCCTGAAA
TCATGCAGGCTGGTGGCTGGACCAATGTGAACATTGTGATGAACTACATCAGAAACCTGGACTCTGAGAC
TGGGGCCATGGTGAGGCTGCTCGAGGATGGGGACCCCAAGAAGAAGAGGAAGGTGTAGGTCAGAGCTCGC
TGATCAGCCTCGACTGTGCCTTCTAGTTGCCAGCCATCTGTTGTTTGCCCCTCCCCCGTGCCTTCCTTGA
CCCTGGAAGGTGCCACTCCCACTGTCCTTTCCTAATAAAATGAGGAAATTGCATCGCATTGTCTGAGTAG
GTGTCATTCTATTCTGGGGGGTGGGGTGGGGCAGGACAGCAAGGGGGAGGATTGGGAAGACAATAGCAGG
CATGCTGGGGATGCGGTGGGCTCTATGGCTTCTGAGGCGGAAAGAACCAGCTGGGGCTCGAGATCCACTA
GTTCTAGCCTCGAGGCTAGAGCGGCCGCCACTGGCCGTCGTTTTACAACGTCGTGACTGGGAAAACCCTG
GCGTTACCCAACTTAATCGCCTTGCAGCACATCCCCCTTTCGCCAGCTGGCGTAATAGCGAAGAGGCCCG
CACCGATCGCCCTTCCCAACAGTTGCGCAGCCTGAATGGCGAATGGG
[124 nt withheld, positions 3198-3321]
C
[91 nt withheld, positions 3323-3413]
A
[49 nt withheld, positions 3415-3463]
CCTTTGACGTTGGAGTCCACGTTCTTT
[37 nt withheld, positions 3491-3527]
ACCCTATCTCGGTCTATTCTTTTGATTTATAAGGGATTTTGCCGATTTCGGCCTATTGGTTAAAAAATGA
GCTGATTTAACAAAAATTTAACGCGAATTTTAACAAAATATTAACGCTTACAATTTAGGTGGCACTTTTC
GGGGAAATGTGCGCGGAACCCCTATTTGTTTATTTTTCTAAATACATTCAAATATGTATCCGCTCATGAG
ACAATAACCCTGATAAATGCTTCAATAATATTGAAAAAGGAAGAGTATGAGTATTCAACATTTCCGTGTC
GCCCTTATTCCCTTTTTTGCGGCATTTTGCCTTCCTGTTTTTGCTCACCCAGAAACGCTGGTGAAAGTAA
AAGATGCTGAAGATCAGTTGGGTGCACGAGTGGGTTACATCGAACTGGATCTCAACAGCGGTAAGATCCT
TGAGAGTTTTCGCCCCGAAGAACGTTTTCCAATGATGAGCACTTTTAAAGTTCTGCTATGTGGCGCGGTA
TTATCCCGTATTGACGCCGGGCAAGAGCAACTCGGTCGCCGCATACACTATTCTCAGAATGACTTGGTTG
AGTACTCACCAGTCACAGAAAAGCATCTTACGGATGGCATGACAGTAAGAGAATTATGCAGTGCTGCCAT
AACCATGAGTGATAACACTGCGGCCAACTTACTTCTGACAACGATCGGAGGACCGAAGGAGCTAACCGCT
TTTTTGCACAACATGGGGGATCATGTAACTCGCCTTGATCGTTGGGAACCGGAGCTGAATGAAGCCATAC
CAAACGACGAGCGTGACACCACGATGCCTGTAGCAATGGCAACAACGTTGCGCAAACTATTAACTGGCGA
ACTACTTACTCTAGCTTCCCGGCAACAATTAATAGACTGGATGGAGGCGGATAAAGTTGCAGGACCACTT
CTGCGCTCGGCCCTTCCGGCTGGCTGGTTTATTGCTGATAAATCTGGAGCCGGTGAGCGTGGGTCTCGCG
GTATCATTGCAGCACTGGGGCCAGATGGTAAGCCCTCCCGTATCGTAGTTATCTACACGACGGGGAGTCA
GGCAACTATGGATGAACGAAATAGACAGATCGCTGAGATAGGTGCCTCACTGATTAAGCATTGGTAACTG
TCAGACCAAGTTTACTCATATATACTTTAGATTGATTTAAAACTTCATTTTTAATTTAAAAGGATCTAGG
TGAAGATCCTTTTTGATAATCTCATGACCAAAATCCCTTAACGTGAGTTTTCGTTCCACTGAGCGTCAGA
CCCCGTAGAAAAGATCAAAGGATCTTCTTGAGATCCTTTTTTTCTGCGCGTAATCTGCTGCTTGCAAACA
AAAAAACCACCGCTACCAGCGGTGGTTTGTTTGCCGGATCAAGAGCTACCAACTCTTTTTCCGAAGGTAA
CTGGCTTCAGCAGAGCGCAGATACCAAATACTGTCCTTCTAGTGTAGCCGTAGTTAGGCCACCACTTCAA
GAACTCTGTAGCACCGCCTACATACCTCGCTCTGCTAATCCTGTTACCAGTGGCTGCTGCCAGTGGCGAT
AAGTCGTGTCTTACCGGGTTGGACTCAAGACGATAGTTACCGGATAAGGCGCAGCGGTCGGGCTGAACGG
GGGGTTCGTGCACACAGCCCAGCTTGGAGCGAACGACCTACACCGAACTGAGATACCTACAGCGTGAGCT
ATGAGAAAGCGCCACGCTTCCCGAAGGGAGAAAGGCGGACAGGTATCCGGTAAGCGGCAGGGTCGGAACA
GGAGAGCGCACGAGGGAGCTTCCAGGGGGAAACGCCTGGTATCTTTATAGTCCTGTCGGGTTTCGCCACC
TCTGACTTGAGCGTCGATTTTTGTGATGCTCGTCAGGGGGGCGGAGCCTATGGAAAAACGCCAGCAACGC
GGCCTTTTTACGGTTCCTGGCCTTTTGCTGGCCTTTTGCTCACATGTTCTTTCCTGCGTTATCCCCTGAT
TCTGTGGATAACCGTATTACCGCCTTTGAGTGAGCTGATACCGCTCGCCGCAGCCGAACGACCGAGCGCA
GCGAGTCAGTGAGCGAGGAAGCGGAAGAGCGCCCAATACGCAAACCGCCTCTCCCCGCGCGTTGGCCGAT
TCATTAATGCAGCTGGCACGACAGGTTTCCCGACTGGAAAGCGGGCAGTGAGCGCAACGCAATTAATGTG
AGTTAGCTCACTCATTAGGCACCCCAGGCTTTACACTTTATGCTTCCGGCTCGTATGTTGTGTGGAATTG
TGAGCGGATAACAATTTCACACAGGAAACAGCTATGACCATGAG
