>Addgene plasmid #51268 | pCAG-Co-InCreC | addgene partial sequence | sequence record 79857 | pCAGGS5 5'-ggttcggcttctggcgtgtgacc-3'
TGCCTTCTTCTTTTTCCTACAGATCCTTAATTAATAATACGACTCACTATAGGGGGTCGACCCGCCACCA
TGATGCTGAAGAAGATCCTGAAGATCGAGGAGCTGGACGAGAGAGAGCTGATCGACATCGAGGTGAGCGG
CAACCACCTGTTCTACGCCAACGACATCCTGACCCACAACAGCAACAGGAAATGGTTCCCTGCTGAACCT
GAGGATGTGAGGGACTACCTCCTGTACCTGCAAGCCAGAGGCCTGGCTGTGAAGACCATCCAACAGCACC
TGGGCCAGCTCAACATGCTGCACAGGAGATCTGGCCTGCCTCGCCCTTCTGACTCCAATGCTGTGTCCCT
GGTGATGAGGAGAATCAGAAAGGAGAATGTGGATGCTGGGGAGAGAGCCAAGCAGGCCCTGGCCTTTGAA
CGCACTGACTTTGACCAAGTCAGATCCCTGATGGAGAACTCTGACAGATGCCAGGACATCAGGAACCTGG
CCTTCCTGGGCATTGCCTACAACACCCTGCTGCGCATTGCCGAAATTGCCAGAATCAGAGTGAAGGACAT
CTCCCGCACCGATGGTGGGAGAATGCTGATCCACATTGGCAGGACCAAGACCCTGGTGTCCACAGCTGGT
GTGGAGAAGGCCCTGTCCCTGGGGGTTACCAAGCTGGTGGAGAGATGGATCTCTGTGTCTGGTGTGGCTG
ATGACCCCAACAACTACCTGTTCTGCCGGGTCAGAAAGAATGGTGTGGCTGCCCCTTCTGCCACCTCCCA
ACTGTCCACCCGGGCCCTGGAAGGGATCTTTGAGGCCACCCACCGCCTGATCTATGGTGCCAAGGATGAC
TCTGGGCA
